Addgene plasmid #159817: pCFJ895 - pEXP5605(cbr-unc-119)[Psmu-1 |smu-1 genomic | GFP-smu-1UTR]
Purpose: Positive control for germline GFP expression from simple array in C. elegans
Depositing lab: Christian Froekjaer-Jensen. Depositing organization: King Abdullah University of Science and Technology (KAUST). Publication: Engineering rules that minimize germline silencing of transgenes in simple extrachromosomal arrays in C. elegans. Aljohani MD, El Mouridi S, Priyadarshini M, Vargas-Velazquez AM, Frokjaer-Jensen C. Nat Commun. 2020 Dec 9;11(1):6300. doi: 10.1038/s41467-020-19898-0. PubMed 33298957.
Backbone
  Vector backbone: pDEST R4-R3
  Vector type: Worm Expression
Growth in bacteria
  Bacterial resistance: Ampicillin, 100 μg/mL
  Growth temperature: 37°C
  Growth strain: DH5alpha
  Copy number: High Copy
Gene/Insert
  Gene/Insert name: pEXP5605(cbr-unc-119)[Psmu-1 |smu-1 genomic | GFP-smu-1UTR]
  Species: C. elegans (nematode)
  Mutation: Not applicable
  Cloning method: Gateway Cloning
Terms and licenses: Academic/Nonprofit Terms; Industry Terms: Not Available to Industry
Depositor comments: See www.wormbuilder.org for more information.
How to cite: pCFJ895 - pEXP5605(cbr-unc-119)[Psmu-1 |smu-1 genomic | GFP-smu-1UTR] was a gift from Christian Froekjaer-Jensen (Addgene plasmid # 159817 ; http://n2t.net/addgene:159817 ; RRID:Addgene_159817)
