[The description below was written by a language model from this plasmid's Addgene catalogue record and pLannotate feature annotations shown in this document.]
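Description:
pCFJ895 is an 18.6 kb C. elegans expression plasmid assembled by multisite Gateway cloning in a pDEST R4-R3-type destination backbone. It is propagated in E. coli at high copy from a ColE1/pUC-type origin, with ampicillin selection provided by the β-lactamase gene and its own promoter. For selection in worms, the backbone carries an unc-119 rescue marker. The construct name identifies it as the C. briggsae orthologue (cbr-unc-119), although the automated annotation matched it to the C. elegans protein. Such a marker lets transgenic animals be identified by rescue of the uncoordinated phenotype in unc-119 mutant hosts.

The payload occupies the three Gateway slots, delimited by attB4, attB1 and attB2 sites. The smu-1 promoter lies between attB4 and attB1. The genomic smu-1 locus follows between attB1 and attB2, and it appears in the feature table as a series of exon fragments separated by long introns across roughly 8 kb. A GFP coding sequence begins directly after attB2 and is followed by the smu-1 3' UTR according to the name; the UTR itself is not annotated, and no attB3 site was detected. The arrangement suggests a C-terminal SMU-1::GFP fusion expressed under the gene's native regulatory context, smu-1 encoding a spliceosome component. Several very short hits (yeast TEF1 and URA3 promoters, a P element end, lacZα, rop and bom fragments) are probably spurious matches or backbone remnants rather than functional parts.

The plasmid serves as a positive control for germline GFP expression from simple extrachromosomal arrays. It comes from work on design rules that reduce germline silencing of transgenes in such arrays.
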