Features (pLannotate 1.2.2; 22 found; start..end, strand, type, name):
   1114..1329    -  CDS            GSLG1_CAEEL (fragment): Experimental evidence at protein level: Swiss-Prot protein existence level 1. From Caenorhabditis elegans.
   2203..2220    -  misc_feature   P element 5' end (fragment): No description available
   2331..3173    +  CDS            unc-119: UN119_CAEEL - Experimental evidence at protein level: Swiss-Prot protein existence level 1. Myristoyl-binding protein that acts as a cargo adapter: specifically binds the myristoyl moiety of a subset of N-terminally myristoylated proteins and is required for their localization. Plays a key role in ciliary membrane localization of proteins. Required for the establishment or function of the nervous system. From Caenorhabditis elegans.
   3568..3588    +  protein_bind   attB4: mutant version of attB; core recombination site for the Gateway® BP reaction BP Clonase™
   4584..4608    +  protein_bind   attB1: mutant version of attB; recombination site for the Gateway® BP reaction BP Clonase™
   4841..4990    +  CDS            smu-1 (fragment): SMU1_CAEEL - Experimental evidence at protein level: Swiss-Prot protein existence level 1. Involved in pre-mRNA splicing as a component of the spliceosome (By similarity). Selectively regulates alternative splicing of unc-52 exon 17 (PubMed:11438655, PubMed:15254247). Thus, smu-1 mutants selectively suppress the effects of unc-52 nonsense mutations in exon 17 by promoting the accumulation of unc-52 isoforms that lack exon 17 and enhance the effects of unc-52 mutations that affect the exon 16 splice donor site (PubMed:11438655, PubMed:15254247). In contrast, smu-1 mutants do not suppress unc-52
   5281..5682    +  CDS            smu-1 (fragment): SMU1_CAEEL - Experimental evidence at protein level: Swiss-Prot protein existence level 1. Involved in pre-mRNA splicing as a component of the spliceosome (By similarity). Selectively regulates alternative splicing of unc-52 exon 17 (PubMed:11438655, PubMed:15254247). Thus, smu-1 mutants selectively suppress the effects of unc-52 nonsense mutations in exon 17 by promoting the accumulation of unc-52 isoforms that lack exon 17 and enhance the effects of unc-52 mutations that affect the exon 16 splice donor site (PubMed:11438655, PubMed:15254247). In contrast, smu-1 mutants do not suppress unc-52
   6639..6800    +  CDS            smu-1 (fragment): SMU1_CAEEL - Experimental evidence at protein level: Swiss-Prot protein existence level 1. Involved in pre-mRNA splicing as a component of the spliceosome (By similarity). Selectively regulates alternative splicing of unc-52 exon 17 (PubMed:11438655, PubMed:15254247). Thus, smu-1 mutants selectively suppress the effects of unc-52 nonsense mutations in exon 17 by promoting the accumulation of unc-52 isoforms that lack exon 17 and enhance the effects of unc-52 mutations that affect the exon 16 splice donor site (PubMed:11438655, PubMed:15254247). In contrast, smu-1 mutants do not suppress unc-52
   7642..7827    +  CDS            smu-1 (fragment): SMU1_CAEEL - Experimental evidence at protein level: Swiss-Prot protein existence level 1. Involved in pre-mRNA splicing as a component of the spliceosome (By similarity). Selectively regulates alternative splicing of unc-52 exon 17 (PubMed:11438655, PubMed:15254247). Thus, smu-1 mutants selectively suppress the effects of unc-52 nonsense mutations in exon 17 by promoting the accumulation of unc-52 isoforms that lack exon 17 and enhance the effects of unc-52 mutations that affect the exon 16 splice donor site (PubMed:11438655, PubMed:15254247). In contrast, smu-1 mutants do not suppress unc-52
   9314..9445    +  CDS            smu-1 (fragment): SMU1_CAEEL - Experimental evidence at protein level: Swiss-Prot protein existence level 1. Involved in pre-mRNA splicing as a component of the spliceosome (By similarity). Selectively regulates alternative splicing of unc-52 exon 17 (PubMed:11438655, PubMed:15254247). Thus, smu-1 mutants selectively suppress the effects of unc-52 nonsense mutations in exon 17 by promoting the accumulation of unc-52 isoforms that lack exon 17 and enhance the effects of unc-52 mutations that affect the exon 16 splice donor site (PubMed:11438655, PubMed:15254247). In contrast, smu-1 mutants do not suppress unc-52
  10732..10750   -  promoter       TEF1 promoter (fragment): S. cerevisiae TEF1; promoter for EF-1α
  12759..12848   +  CDS            SMU1 (fragment): SMU1_CRIGR - Experimental evidence at protein level: Swiss-Prot protein existence level 1. Involved in pre-mRNA splicing as a component of the spliceosome (Probable). Regulates alternative splicing of the HSPG2 pre-mRNA (PubMed:17105761). Required for normal accumulation of IK (By similarity). Required for normal mitotic spindle assembly and normal progress through mitosis (PubMed:15878348). From Cricetulus griseus (Chinese hamster) (Cricetulus barabensis griseus).
  12859..12879   -  protein_bind   attB2: mutant version of attB; core recombination site for the Gateway® BP reaction BP Clonase™
  12879..13742   +  CDS            sg25: sg25 is a basic (constitutively fluorescent) green fluorescent protein published in 1997, derived from Aequorea victoria.
  14175..14192   -  promoter       URA3 promoter (fragment): S. cerevisiae URA3
  14761..14782   +  CDS            lacZα (fragment): LacZα fragment of β-galactosidase; lacZ fragment
  16276..16411   +  CDS            lacZα (fragment): LacZα fragment of β-galactosidase; lacZ fragment
  16417..16516   -  misc_feature   bom (fragment): basis of mobility region from pBR322
  16618..16653   -  CDS            rop (fragment): Rop protein, which maintains plasmids at low copy number; rop
  16748..16852   +  promoter       AmpR promoter: bla
  16853..17713   +  CDS            AmpR: β-lactamase; bla; confers resistance to ampicillin, carbenicillin, and related antibiotics
  17884..18472   +  rep_origin     ori: high-copy-number ColE1/pMB1/pBR322/pUC origin of replication
>Addgene plasmid #159817 | pCFJ895 - pEXP5605(cbr-unc-119)[Psmu-1 |smu-1 genomic | GFP-smu-1UTR] | depositor full sequence | sequence record 309257 | pCFJ895 - pEXP5605(cbr-unc-119)[Psmu-1 |smu-1 genomic | GFP-smu-1UTR] sequence 18617 bps
GGGCCCTGTCGGATTATGGGCTCTTCTTTTATCCTCTACTTTCTTTCTAGAAAATGCAAATGTTGAGTCA
GAAATTGCTGAATGGAGTACAACTGCAATGGGTTTAGCTTATGTTTCTGGAACAATTACTGGTGGAATTG
TGATTGAAAAGTAAGGTTATATTTCATTTCAATAAATGTTACCACAGTATAACAAAAACAAGTTACATTG
TTCAGAGTATGTCTGAATGTATTATTATTATTGTATTTGTGCATCAGTACTGTAGTTGTACTGAAGAAGG
GTTTAAAATAATCTCAACGTTTTTAAGACGAGTTAGTGAGAATACGGTCGCAGTTAGGATGTTTGGACAT
AGTTTTATTAGATAATCGTGAACTAACTCACTATAAAAACCCGCTAACTCATTGAATAAGATAGTTTTAA
ACGTTCAAAATTTGAAGACAAAATTGTATGAATAAGTTTACAGAGTTGGTCGACGCAAGCTTCTCCTTCT
CTTCACATTTCTCAATAATTTAGCTCTAATTGCATTCGTATTCTTCGCAAAAATACGTATTCTGATTGAC
CCGATGAAATACGGATGCCTAGTTGCATTGATCATCTACGGTTATACTTATGGGTGAGGTTTTTCAAATA
TATTTTGATTTAATCGAATAATGAAATTTCAGAACTGGAGTTGGTCCAATTTCGTGGTTTATATCCTCTG
AACTGGTACCTCAAAAACATCGTAGTATTGCTCAATCTGTGGCATATTCAATGAATACTGTAATGGTGGT
TATCAGTACATTTACAGTATTACCTCTATATTCCGTTATTGGTAGTTATGCTTTCCTTATTCTATATTCA
ATTCCTTCATTTATAAGTATGCTTATATTATTTCGCTACTTACCGGAAACCAAAGGACGAGAGATTCATG
ATATTGTGAATGAACTTAAAAAAAAATGAAAACCTTTGAAAACGTTCATACGGCCGAAATTTTACTTGAT
CGAGCCAATTGAACTTTTGTTAAGACTTACAGAAAAGTGAGAGATTTTGTTACAAAAAAGTGAGAAAAAA
GCGAAAATGAACAGGAAAAAGAAGAAAAATACACCCGAAGTATCATATAAAAATTAAAAAGATTGTTTGA
CCTGGCGGAACTTTTTTGCAAAAACTCTGAATATCCATGGCACATGCTTCGTGCAAAACAGGATCCAAAT
GAATATCAACAAGAGATTCTTGAAGACGACGAGCCACTTGCTCAGAGCATTGCTTATCTCGAATGAGACC
CTTGTTAAAATCATTTTTCAAACATTATATGACATTGTCGAAATGTCCTCCTGATTCCATGATGGTAGCA
AACTCACTTCGTCTTTGAGCCAATTTATCCAAGTCCTTGTAAAAAGTATTCGAAAATTGTTAACGGATAA
AATGTTTATTATAATATCAAAAACAATTTGTCAGTTGACCACTTTTTGATATATTTGACAGAAACCGGGA
TGAATTGGCTCAAAGTTAGGGCGCCCTTCTATTACAGGGTTTCTGATAACAAACCGGTTATTAACTCCCA
ACAAGGGATGATTTCAATTCATCATGCTCAAATTGACCCAAATTAAGTTACATGACAAATTCATCGCCCT
TTTCAACTCTTCTTGGCTCATCATCTGTTATTCTGTTCCTATTCTGTCTGCACCCTATACCCCTTTGCAT
ACTCTCTCGTCATTCCTTTCTTGGATAGTGTCTTCTTCTCCCCAGCTCTGCTACTTCTATGACTTGCGCC
CGCTGCTTTTCCGCTCGTTCCTCTCCTCTCTGACGTCTTCTTCTGCTTCTTTTCTCCTTCCTTTTTCCCT
TCTCAATCTTCCTCTTTTTCCCATTTCTGTCAATCATTCGAAGAAGAAGAAGAAGAAGACCCTCATTCAT
TTCATTTTTTTTTCTGTCGGTGTGTGCTGCTCGGTTAAGAGTGAGCTCTCTATTCCACGTCTTCTTCTTT
TTCTTCTTCGATTCGAATCAATCACTCCACCAAAACGCATTCGTTTTTGGGATTCACCCCGCGGTTCGCA
ATAGGTTTCTTTTTCAAATTATTAGCGTTATAAATAGAAAAATGGTGGAGTTTCAATAAAAATGATAATT
TACAAAGTGTATTTTGATTACATGTACTCAAAAAGGTTGAAATTTTTCATACCAGTTTTCCGGAAATCCA
TCTGATATCATTATCGTATTTTTCTTTTTAAAAATGTTTTCAAAAAAAAACAAAATATAGCTGGTTATTT
GGCACCCTCTAATTACCATTTTCCTGTCACACCACACTCTTTTCCTTCTTCCACTTCTTTCCGTTTTCAG
CCGCTTCCAACCAAACCGATATGAAAGCCGAGCAACAACGATCGATTCCACCCGGCTCGGCGACCTTCCC
GTCGCAGGTGAGACTCAGAAAACTAGAGAAACCGCTCAACTAACTCTTGATATCCGATTTCATTCTTTTC
TCTTTTCTTTTTGTTGAACTTTTCCATATTTCCAGATGCCACGGCCACCACCAAGCACCGAACAAGGAAT
CACAACGGAATCGGAGCTTGCGAAGAAAGCTCAAATCACTCCGAACGACGTTTTAGCACTTCCGGGAATC
ACTCAAGGTATCTTGCTCCCTTTGGATTTCAGTTTAAAACATAAATTTAGGATTCTTATGCTCCCCATCT
GCGAACATCTATAACATCGAGTTCACCAAGTTCCAAATCCGTGATCTGGACACTGAGCAAGTGCTTTTCG
AGATCGCCAAACCGGAGAACGATCAGGAGAATGATGAGTCGCCACAGGAGTCGGCAAGATACGTGCGTTA
TAGATTTGCTCCAAACTTTTTGAAACTCAAAACGGTCGGAGCAACTGTGGAATTCAAAGTAGGAGACATC
CCAATCCATCATTTCCGAATGATCGAACGTCACTTCTTCAAAGATCGCCTTCTGAAGTGTTTTGACTTTG
AATTCGGATTCTGTATTCCGAATTCACGAAACAACTGTGAACATATCTATGAGTTCCCTCAACTCTCTCA
ACAACTCAGTGAGTCATTATTCTAAAAAGTACAATTCAAAAGACTAATCTCTTTTTCAGTGGACGACATG
ATCAACAATCCAAACGAGACTCGTTCTGACAGCTTCTATTTCGTCGATAACAAACTCGTCATGCACAACA
AAGCCGACTACTCATATGATGCATAAATATTTAATACAAAAATGTTCTGGATAATTATTCTGTCGAATAG
AAAAAAAACTCCAAATGTGATTAAATTCCAATAATTCCTGTCTAGTTTGTTCCTTCCCCTTCCCCTTCTC
ATGTTCAATGCATTCCTAAGCTTTTCAGTTCCCCCCTTGTTTCTATATTTTTTCGCTGTCCTGTCACACT
CGCTAAAAACACTAATCACACGGAAATCTGTTTTCAATAAAAACTCCAACTTTAACTCATTTTCAATTTC
AACTGAAAGATTTTTTCATTAGAGAATGTCTAGAACTAGGCCCGGGCTACGTAATACGACTCACTTAAGG
CCTTGACTAGAGGGTACCAGAGCTCACCTAGGCAGGAACAGCTATGACCATGATTACGCCAAGCTATCAA
CTTTGTATAGAAAAGTTGAAATTTTTCAGGCGGGAAGTGGCTTCGGTGCGTTCAACAAACGCGCTTTTGA
CTCGCTAGCCGGATCCGGCTTCAGCGGTTTTGACAAAAGAGCTTTCGATTCACTGGCTGGACAAGGTTTT
ACTGGATTTGAGAAACGCGCCTTTGATACAGTGGTACGGTTTTCGGTGGAAATTCCAGTTTTTCGAATTT
TCAATAATTTTCAGAGCACGTCAGGCTTTGACGATTTCAAATTGTGAAGAGCTCACTGATATTTAAAATT
TGGTTCAATTCAAGCACATATTTTTGAGGTAAGCAACTGATTTTAATGTTGTTAATCAAATGAAAAGTGA
AATTTTTGGAATAATTTTTTTTTGTTTTCAGGTAGCTCCAACGAACGACACACACAAGCCCAGTCCCCCA
GTATTCCTGACGACAGCCCCTGCTCACACACTTTTTATTATAATTCCTTTTTTTTCAAACTTTTTTTTCA
AATTTTATACTTTAATCTCAAAAAACCTATTCATACGAACACAAGTACCGGTGTGCGTGTGTGAGAATAA
GAATTTATTTTAAAAAAATAAAGAATGTCGTCCTGTTTTTTCATATTTATTGAAGAAAATGGAGCTGGAA
AAAAATCAATTGTAAAAAACAGAAAAACGTGCTGATAAAATGCATTGTACGCAAACTGTGGATTTTGAGA
ACTAACGTAGTCAAGCAAAAATCTCTGGAATTTTATCGATTTTTAACGGATAAACTGTTGTTTTTTGTAA
CTGTGCATGAAAAAAAATCTCAGGCAAAAATATTTTCTGAAAAAAAAAGAGTTTAAACACAAATGCAAGT
CCACAAAAAACTCCAATTTGAAATTCGCTCCAAAAACGCAAAACACGCCAAGCGCTCGTGCTGGCGCATT
TGCCGATCGCTTCCAAAAAGGCTGGCGCACTTCTCGTGTCCGAGGATATTCGAATTTTACACGTCATTTT
CAGCCGTTTTTCACCGAATTTTCGCTGAAAATGACAAGTTTGTACAAAAAAGCAGGCTCGTCATCGATTG
AGATCGAATCTTCAGAGTAAGTTTATCTAAAAAGTTTTTCATTCAAAATGTGTAAAAATTCATTTAAAAT
AACCCAAAAATCATTAATCCTCGATATTTTCAGTGTAATCCGTCTCATCGAACAATTCCTCAAAGAATCG
AATTTGCACCGAACTCTGGCGATTTTGCAGGTATTTTCCTGCATTTTTCAACTGGGAAAATGAAAGAAAA
TCGATAATTTCAGGAAGAAACCAACGTTTCGCTCAATACAGTCGACTCAATTGATGGATTTTGTAATGAA
ATTACGTCTGGAAATTGGGATAACGTGTTGAAAACCGTTCAATCGTTGAAATTACCCGCCAAGAAACTTA
TCGATCTGTATGAACATGTAAGATATGGGAAAGAAGGAAAAAACCGAGATTTTACTTGAAAAATTGAATT
TTTCGCGGGATTTTCACCAAAAATTGTTGAATATTCATTATTTCACGCTGTAAAACAAAAAAAAAAAAAA
TCAAAAACTACGTTGAAATCGCGTTTTTAAGCGAATTTTCTTCAGAATTGCCAGATTTTAACCCCAAATT
TTGCAGTTTTTAAATAAAATTTCACCTTTTCGGCTCAAATTGTAGATTTTCCTGAAAATTTAGTACAAAA
AACAATTTCCTCGTAAATTTTTCAAATTTTCAGGTAATAATCGAGCTTGTGGAGCTCCGTGAGCTGGCGA
CCGCCCGTCTCGTCGCCCGTCAGACTGATCCAATGATTTTGCTAAAACAAATTGATCCGGATCGATTCGC
CCGCCTGGAATCTCTTATCAACCGCCCGTATTTCGATGGACAAGAGGTTTATGGAGATGTTAGTAAAGAG
AAACGACGCTCCGTAATTGCACAAACTCTTTCATCAGAAGTTCATGTAGTTGCTCCGTCAAGACTTTTGA
GTTTACTTGGACAATCACTTAAATGGCAACTTCATCAAGGACTTCTTCCACCTGGAACTGCAATTGATTT
ATTTAGAGGAAAAGCTGCACAGAAAGAGCAAATTGAAGAAAGATATCCGACTATGATGGCTAGAAGCATT
AAATTCTCAACGAGTACGGATTGAAATTGCTTTAAAATTTGAAAAATTGATTAAAAAGTGCATTTTTTAA
GCTTTGACCGACTTAAAATTAGATTTCTGAGCCTATTTTCTGAGAATTGGAATTTTTTTCATTGTGAAAG
TTCAAAGAATAGCGTGAATGATTAGAAAATATTGTAAAATTTCAATTTTTTCCTATAAAAAAGGATTTTT
TTAGGAATCAAAAATTGCAAAATGATGCCCTAAAATTCGAAAATAAATATAAAAATTGGCGGTTTCTCAA
AAATCTAGAATTCCGACCTTAATTATTAATTTTTTTACAATATTTTTTTTTGAAAAAAATCCAGAAAATT
TGAATTTCGTAGTTTGTAGTCTAGGCCTCTATCAATTAAATTTTCGATTTTTTGAGTAAAATTTCGAATT
TACTATTATTTGGACCAAAATTGTATTTTTTTTTCAGAATTAAATTTATAAAATTTTCAGAAATTAAATT
TATAAAAAAAAAAAAAAATTAAAAAAAAAAAAAAAAAATTAAAAATTAAAAATTAAAAAATTAAGTTTTT
TTTACTCAAAATTTTGCACTGAAATTCGAAAATCTAAAAATCCGACCTAAAGTCTGTATTTTTTCAACAA
AAATTCAGAAAAAACTCAAAAACTTGTATTTTGTAGCCAGTCAACCACTTTCTAAAATATCAAATTTGAA
TTTTTCAAGCATTTTTACATTGAAAAATCTAATTTTTCGAGTGAAACCACTTGAAAATCTGAAAATTGAA
TTAATTTCTGAACTTTAGAGATTTTTTGTCAAAATTTTAGATAAAGGGATTTTTAAACAAAAAATTGATT
TTTTAATCGAAAAATACTGGGATTTATGGGTTTTTTAAAAGAAAAACGGGGGTTTGAATGAAAAATCGCC
TGAAATCTTAGAAAATTAATTAAAAAACTATGATTTAATTCCAAAAATTACCGAAAATATCAAATTTTCC
ATTTTTAAACCCTAAATTCTTTCAGAAAGTTATCCCGAATCGGCAGTTTTCTCACCGGACGCTAATTATC
TTGTTTCTGGCTCAAAAGACGGATTTATCGAAGTTTGGAATTATATGAATGGAAAATTGAGAAAGGATTT
GAAATATCAGGTAGATTTTTTAGAATTTTTGGGTTTTTGAAGTAGAAAATCATAAAAATCTAGGGTTTTT
ATGAATTGTTTTGAAGAAAAATTGCAAAAATTCCACAAAATGGAAGAAAAATAACTTTGGAAGCGCATTT
TTCGCAAAAAAACCGAAATTTTTGCGTAAAATTTCAAAATTGCAATAAAAATTCCACAAACATCAAATTT
CTTAAATTTTTTATAAAAAATTGGATGGAAACACTCTTGAATTTAGAAAAAAAATCAGTTTTTCTCATCT
AAAACTTCAAAATTTCGGTGTAATCCCATTAAAATTGCCACAAAATTCGGAAATTTCACCTGAAATAGAG
TGAATAATTTAAAATGTTCAGAAATTCATATTTTGTCATTTTAAAAGCATTAAAACAAATCAAAAATCTA
TTTTTTTTGGTTGGAAAAGTTCAAAATTCTGGAGAAATTACATTAAAATTTTCGTAAAATATGGTAAATA
AACGAAAATGTTGAGAAATTAAAGAAAAGTTACAATTTTTAGCTTAAAAATTCAACATTTTGAGGAAATG
CCACCTAAAAAAGTGACTAATCGAAAATGTTGAGAAATTAAAATTGCCACCATTTATTTATATAAACTAC
TCTAAAATTACAATTTTCATGTTAAAAATTAATAAAAAATCTACTTTTTCCAAACTACAGTAACCTTACC
GTATACCTACAGTACCTGAACATTGCCCCCCACCAGCTCCCAACCCAATACCTCCTCAAAAACTTACACC
TCAATTTTTCATAAACTACAGTAACCCTACCAAAAAAGCACAAAAAAAAATCTACATTCATTTTCCAACA
ATTTTCAATATTTTCAGGCCCAAGATAATCTAATGATGATGGATGCAGCAGTGAGATGTATATCATTTAG
TCGTGATTCTGAAATGCTCGCCACAGGCTCAATTGACGGAAAAATTAAAGTTTGGAAAGTGGAAACTGGT
GATTGTCTTCGAAGATTTGATAGAGCTCACACGAAAGGAGTTTGTGCTGTTCGATTCTCAAAAGATAATT
CACATATTTTGTCGGGTGGAAATGATCATGTTGTGAGGTACGACTACCTGCCTGCCTACCGCCTAAATTT
TTTGTGAAGTTTCTTCAAAAAATCCAGAAAAAAAAACAATTTTCATACGATTTTTTCCCTTAAAATTGTG
AATTTTCATGCTTTTTAGCCCCAAAAGTCATTATTTGAGAAAAAATTTCATACAAAAAAGTTTTGAGAAA
TACACAATTTTTTAAATGTAATTTTCAAATTTTCAATTTTCAACTAGAAAATTCACAAAACTTGTAAATT
TTGGACCAAAACATTTATACAATTACTTTTTTTGAATCTAATAACTACAATAACTACAAATTTTGTTCAG
AGTTCATGGAATGAAGAGCGGAAAATGTTTGAAGGAAATGCGTGGGCACTCGAGTTATATTACAGATGTC
AGATATTCCGATGAGGGAAATCATATTGTGAGTTTTTGAAAAGTGCAGTTTGTAGTCTAATTTTCATTTA
TTTTCTTTTTAAAAAACGCATCAATTTTTAAATATTTTGGGACAAAATCCGAAAACTGTACTAATTTGTA
GTTTGTAAAATTAAAAAAAAAACGCAAAAAAATGTTTTCAAAAATGCTTAGAATAAAAATAAAATTTCTA
AAAAATTGAACAAAATAAACATTTAAAAATTCAAAAAGTTTGAAAAAATGCAAAGTTTTTTAATGCAAAA
AATATTTAATGTTTAAACAAATTTAAAAAATGTTGTAAGAATATGTTTAGAGACAGTTTTTAAATGTTAA
ATTGCAAAAAAAAAAAAGCAAAAAAAAATTTGAAAAATGTAACAGAAAATTTTAATTAAAAAAGTCGTGT
TTTTTTCAAACCTGCAATTCTTTGTAATTTTATTTATAAAGAGAAACAAATCAAATTGTATATTACGAAA
AACGATACTAAAATTCGAAAATTTGCGGTTTTTTGCGTAAAAAATACGGTTCCTGAAAATGGGTGTGCAC
CTTTAAGGAGTACTGTAGTTCTAAACTTTCATTGCTGCAAAATTTATATCTATTTTTTGAAGTTTTACAA
TAAAAATAACAATTTTCATTAAATAACTACAATTAAACAGCTAAAAACATATAAGAAATCGCGAGAAAAT
CGGGAAAAAATTGTAGTTTGTAGTATGTTAGCCGCAATCAAATGCATGTTATCTCTGTATTTCTTTTCTC
ACACAAATCCCACATATTTCTATGTTTACACACGTCATTTTGTGCACTTTTTCTGACGTTTCCCCTCCAT
ATTGATTTTGCTTTTTACTGTTTAGAAACGTTGCAGAAATCCGGAAAAATTGATTTTTTTTCTATATATA
TATATTTTTTTCCAAGTTTCAAATTTAAATTTCAGAAAAAAAATTTAGACTTAAAAAAATTAAAAATCCC
AAATAATTTCCAGATCTCATGTTCAACAGATGGTTCAATTCGTGTTTGGCATGGAAAATCGGGTGAATGC
CTTTCAACATTCCGTGTTGGAAGTGAAGATTATCCAATATTAAATGTGATTCCAATTCCGAAAAGTGATC
CACCACAAATGATTGTATGCAATCGATCCAATACCCTCTACGTTGTTAATATTTCTGGACAGGTAACATG
ATTTTGAAAAAAAGTTTAAGAACTGAAAAATGGAATAAAAATATTTAAGAGCATTTTTAAATGTAAAATT
AACAAAAAAAGCGCCTAAGAATGTTTCCAAAACAGTAAAAAAAAGGTTTAAAAAAATGCAAAAAAAAATT
TAAGATGCTTTTAATTACACAAAAAATGAAAGTAAAAAAAATTAAAATATTGAAAAATGTATATTTGTTT
GAAAAGGTACATTTTTCAATGCAAAAAATGTTTCTAAAAATTAAAAAAATATGTTTAAATTGTGTAAAGT
GTAAATTAAAAAATAAAATTATGAAAAAGTATTGTTTCATACTTTTTCTAAATTTTGGTTGAAAAATTTA
AAATTCCAGCTTTTTATTCACATTATGTGTTCTAAAAATCTTTCCCCAATTTTCGGGACCGTTTTCCAGT
ATATTTCCATTTTTCAAAAAGATTTTTAACTGAAATTCATGTTTTCAATGCTAAAAATCAATAAAAAAAA
TTTCAGGTGGTTCGTACGATGACGTCAGGAAAGCGTGAGAAAGGAGACTTCATCAACTGCATTTTATCGC
CGAAAGGTTAATTTTGACCCGAAAATTGAAAAAAAAAACCGATTTCAAAATTCTAATTTTCCCATTTTTT
TCTTTAAAATAATTTCTCCTCTGGAAAGGCTCGTAGAGCAGAAAAAGAATTAAATTAGAAACGGATTTTT
GTTCAAATTTCCCCCGTTTTCCCCTTCAAAACTTGCAATTCAGTTTCTTACAGGAGAATGGGCATACGCA
ATTGCAGAGGACGGTGTCATGTACTGTTTTATGGTATTATCGGGTACCCTGGAAACTACTCTTCCCGTAA
GTTTAGCCTCTTTTTGAACTCAAATTTTAGTTTAAAAAGCGAGAAAAAGTACAAGGAAAATGAGAAATCA
AGTGCATGAATTGATAAGAATAGTATGGTGAGGGTGTGGTTGATGACTAGAAAAAATCGTTTTTTTTTAA
TCATACACAGATTTTCTTAAAATAAAAACATCAAAAATGTGTCGGACTAATTTTGTAAAATAAAATTTAA
TCGAAAAATGAGGTAAAGTTGAATTTTTTGACTCCAAAAACCTCTATTTCTACGCTCAATTTTGTAAAAA
AAAATTCAGGGTAATTTTTATTTCAATGTCTACAAATTTTGGGGGTATTGCTACTGAAAAAGTACCGAAA
AATTATTTTTTTCGCAAAAAACCGTTATTTCTGAAAAAATTCTGAAATTTATTCTTCAAAATGTTAAAAA
TACGCAGAATATTTCAGTACCAAAAAACTAAAAAAAAAAAACAAAATATCACAAAAAAACGAAATAAATC
GAATTGCGAATTTCCCCAACTCTCGTTAGATTCCCTATTTGAATTCCTTCCAAAATGAAAACTCCCCGTC
CAATCAGCGTCTTCGAACACTCCGCCCACTCATTCTGATTGGTTCAATAATGGACGGCTATAGAAAATCT
ATAGAAAATCACTTGATTTATCTGAAACCAACATTAATTTCAGCTGAAAAATTAGAGAAAGGGCTCAAAA
TTGGCCTGAAAGTTGCCAATTTTTATTAAAAAAATTGGCAACTTTCAGGCAAATTTTTATATATTTTAAA
ATTCTAATTAGTCCTCATTTCGATATTCCACGTTTCCGAATTTTGATATTTTTTTTTCAAAATATATATT
CCTCATTAAAAATGTTCTAGTTTTTTTTACAACATCCCTCTTGCCTCCAAAATTTTTCGATTTTCTCCCA
TTCCTCCCTCACTCGGAAGAATGTTCTTCGACTGACGTAGTGGTAGTAGCAGCCCATAACACATACGTAG
ATTAATTTTATAGATAGTATAGGGTTTTCCTACACCGATATTCATTCCATTGTTCACTTTTCGAATTGTT
TCATATTGCGATTTTAAAGGCGCATGGCTTGAAAAGTATGAAGTTTAGAAATTTTACAGAAAAAACGAAA
AAAAAATCCGAAAAAACCAGAATTTCCTATCTCCTCCCTCACTAACCTCAATAAATTCCCAGTTTGAATT
CCCTCCATATTGTGAACTGCAAAACCAATCAGCGATTTGCTCTGCCCACTTTTCAACCAATCAGATAAAG
TGGGCGGGGTTCGAAGTCTCTGGGGGCGTGTTACGGAGCTACCTATTTCATCATGCTCTTCCCAGACGTG
GGCAACGGTTGCCATTCGGCAATTTTTTGGTCGACAAGTTCGGCAAATCTGCAAATTGCCGGTTTGTCGA
TTTGCCGGAAACAGCCGCCCACCCCTGGTTCCTCCAACATTTTTCATTAAAAATTTGTGTAAAACTTCAG
AAAATCTCTCGACTTTCCTTTAAAAAGAAACACTAATTTCAGCTGAAACACTCGAAAATGGCCTAAAAGT
TGGAAATTGCCGATTTTCAGACCATTTTTGAGCATTTTCTCTAAGATTTTTGTAGTTTGTAGTCTTTCTG
CCAATTTGTTTAATTCAGTCTTCCCCTCTCTCCAATTAAACAATTCCCGTTCACATATTTTTTTCAATAT
GACCGCACTCGGTACACTTTTCTGTCTGCATCTCTACTCTCTCTCTCTCTCTCTCACGGAAAATTCATTT
TTTTTGTTGTTTTTCTCTTCCGTGGTCCGTCTAGAAGATGCTAGGAATACTAAATATATATATTTCGTCA
ATTTTTTTTCCGCCCGCCCGTCTCTCGCCCAACGTGCTAGGCAACCGGCTTTTTTTTGTTGAAAATTTTG
AAGATTTCGATGAAAAATGTAGATTTTTTTTCGGGTTTCTGAGCTGAAAATCACTGATAAAGCTCACAAC
TTTATCAGAAAATGTTTGATTTTTTTTTCAAATTTTGGGTCCCGCCACGATCAACCTGATGACGGATACT
GTAGTCTTGAAAATTAGGTTTTATTGAATTTTTAGGAAAAGTTTAAATATTCAGCTGAAATTCGAAAATT
GCAGTCTGAGCCACAATCAATTTTTTTTCAAAAGCGCCCCATTCTTGGATCTTGCAACGAAGATTTTTTA
GGTTACTGTAGAAACAAAAAATTGTAGGTTGTAGTCATGAATATTTTTCGACTTTTTCAAAATAAATAAG
TTCAAATAAAATGGAAATTCAGCGAAAAAAAAGTAAATTTTTATGAGAAAAATGAAGAAAATTTAAAAAA
AAACAAAAAAATTTTTTCGCTATAAAAAAAATTAGAAACGAATATTTTCAAGAAAATTCAATAATTTTGA
TTGAAAATTGGAGAAAAAAGTTCCAGTTTTTTGCTATTTTTCTTATTTTTTATTGAAAAAAAAAATTTAA
AAATCGATAATTTTCCAGGTGACAGAACGTCTTCCAATTGGTTTGGCTCATCATCCACATCAGAATCTCA
TCGCTTCATATGCAGAAGATGGACTTTTAAAATTATGGACCGATAACCCAGCTTTCTTGTACAAAGTGGC
GAGCAAAGGAGAAGAACTTTTCACTGGAGTTGTCCCAATTCTTGTTGAATTAGATGGTGATGTTAATGGG
CACAAATTTTCTGTCAGTGGAGAGGGTGAAGGTGATGCAACATACGGAAAACTTACCCTTAAATTTATTT
GCACTACTGGAAAACTACCTGTTCCATGGGTAAGTTTAAACATATATATACTAACTAACCCTGATTATTT
AAATTTTCAGCCAACACTTGTCACTACTTTCTGTTATGGTGTTCAATGCTTCTCGAGATACCCAGATCAT
ATGAAACGGCATGACTTTTTCAAGAGTGCCATGCCCGAAGGTTATGTACAGGAAAGAACTATATTTTTCA
AAGATGACGGGAACTACAAGACACGTAAGTTTAAACAGTTCGGTACTAACTAACCATACATATTTAAATT
TTCAGGTGCTGAAGTCAAGTTTGAAGGTGATACCCTTGTTAATAGAATCGAGTTAAAAGGTATTGATTTT
AAAGAAGATGGAAACATTCTTGGACACAAATTGGAATACAACTATAACTCACACAATGTATACATCATGG
CAGACAAACAAAAGAATGGAATCAAAGTTGTAAGTTTAAACATGATTTTACTAACTAACTAATCTGATTT
AAATTTTCAGAACTTCAAAATTAGACACAACATTGAAGATGGAAGCGTTCAACTAGCAGACCATTATCAA
CAAAATACTCCAATTGGCGATGGCCCTGTCCTTTTACCAGACAACCATTACCTGTCCACACAATCTGCCC
TTTCGAAAGATCCCAACGAAAAGAGAGACCACATGGTCCTTCTTGAGTTTGTAACAGCTGCTGGGATTAC
ACATGGCATGGATGAACTATACAAATAATTTTCCCCAGATTTCCCCACGATTTTTTTTGACATTTTTATG
AAAATTTTCTCTAAAAGTTACCCCTATTTTGTTTAGACTGATCTCTTATTTTATCCAATGTTTCAAATTT
TTGAAATTGCTCGAAAATTCCAATTTTCACATATTTTTGTTGATTTTTTCGCCATTTTCCCCTGATAAAT
TAACTTATTTTTGCAATTTTTTCTTTCGAAAAAATATTGGTTTCTCATCACCATTTATCCTTTTTTTTAT
GGAGTTAAAAATTGTTAAAAAAATTTAATTTTTTTTCTAATTTTAGAGTCAAAACGGGTTCGAATCTAGA
GCGTAGCTGTACGATTTTTTGGCGATTTTTGCGGTTTTCTGGTGAGTTTTTTTAAAGTTATTTTTTTGAA
AAAAATTCTTGAAAATAAAAGGAAATTGTTTTAAAAAAAAATTTCAAAGAAAAAATTTTGAAAAAATTGA
AACATTTTTTTTATTTTGACCAAAAATATTGAAAATTAATTAACATTTTTTTTTGGAAAGTTAATTTTTA
ATACAAATTTTTTAAATTTATTTTACAAAAAAAATTGAATTTCTGTGAAAAATCAGTTTTCCAGTACATA
ATGATTTGACCAAAAAAAATTGAAAAAAATGATTTTTTAAAATTAAAAATACCATAAAATGCTGAAAATT
CAGAAAAATAAGTAAATTTTAAAAAATTCTGGAAAAACATCTAAAAACCCCCCAAATATAATATTTTGGA
CCCTTTTATTTTCTGCTCGACATCTCAAATATCCTCCAATTTTTCGCTTTTTTGATTAATTGAAAGCATA
GTGGGGGCAGGTGTTATAGGACACCCTTCCCTCCACTTTTTTGGAGCATTTTTCAAAGCTCTTCCGAGAG
CAGAAGCTTCTCAATTTTTCCACCCCAAAAGTTTGAAATTCTGCCAAAAAATCTCGCATTTTAACAATTT
TTCGAGATGTTTCACGTCCTTTTCATTGCGATTTCCCAACTTTATTATACATAGTTGATAATTCACTGGC
CGTCGTTTTACACTCGAGACGTACGGTGCGCGCGATGCATTCGAAGATCTGCCCACTAGTGAGTCGTATT
ATAAGTGCAAGTAAGATCAGTGTTTGTTTCGATATCAGTCTGTTTCGTAACGGTCTTCTGTATAACTACA
AAAAAGAATAAAAAACCGTATCACAACTGAGAAAAAAGACAAAACTTATTGAACAGTGTTCCTTTCAAAA
AATTATTTTGTAAAAAATCGAGTTTTTCTCCAAAATAACGCACGCAATCAAAAACAAGAAAACTAACGTG
TTCTCCTGGGCGTGGAACTCCTTATCAAGATTACCATTATTGTCTGTCAGAATTGATATTTCAATTATTT
CATATCTAGACAAACCCGGGTGTCTTGCATTTATTAGTACTGTGAGTTTACATACAAACGAGGCTTACTC
AGATAACATAGAGTCACCTCTAATTAGCAAAAACCCATTTCTAATTAGCTATTTCGACCAGTTCTAAAGT
CACCGTAATTAGAAATGGTTTTTGTAGCTTTTCTAATTAGAAATGACCCCGAGATAAGTGAAATATGGCA
TTTTCTGGGTTTTCTAGTAAGAAATGATCCCGCACGTAGTGATTCCGCGTTACAAGCCAAATTCAAATTA
AAAAAGTATATTACACAATTCAAGTTACATTATTTTCAGGAAACAATGGCGAAGAGCAAAGCAGAGATTC
AAAAGGAGGAAAGAGACAACAGATATGAACGAAGACTTCTTGAAAAGAGAAAGAGACATGAGGTGAGTAA
CCATGATAATAAATAATCAAGTAAGGGCTATAGATTTATAAATTCTGGAGTTAACAGTTTCGAAAAAAAG
TAGTTTTCATATGTGCGAAGGAATATCAAAAATAGGGGAATAGCCTAAACGAGTGAGAAAATTAAATGTT
TGTTATTTTTTCAAAAATGTCTGCAGGGCCGTTATCCTTTCAAATGCACTCTATCAAACATAGATCATAT
CCATCATATCTTATCCAGAATTTATATCATATCCAAGATTGAGAGCGTTTCAAGGAAAATCTCAAACAAC
CATACAATTTTGTAGATCGACAACAAGGCCTCCACTTCTTCATCGATGGCCTCTGCAGCACCTGCACCAC
CAAGTTTGTATTTTTCATATTAATATAAAGTGAGCCACGCATAGTCGTTTTTAGGATTTTTGCCAGATCG
ATGTCGCGCAAACAGACTGTTTTTTTTTCTTTGAAAGCCGTGCGTGACATGGGCCACGGATTGTAACGCC
GCGCTGGATGGATAAAAATTTATTCAGTTTTTTAGCCTTTACAAAATATGGTTCGACTACTTTCTTTATT
TTTACATTTTTATAGGTGCTCATTGAGCTGAGATATTTTGGGTATAATCGGAAAATCGCTGATTTTGGTC
ATTTTTCTGCACTAAAGATTACACAAAAAGTTCAGTATTTAGATTCATTGTTGAAAATTGGGGATGATCT
ACAGATACATATCGCCGTGTTCAAAAACACACGTGACGTCGTGACTGGGAAAACCCTGGCGTTACCCAAC
TTAATCGCCTTGCAGCACATCCCCCTTTCGCCAGCTGGCGTAATAGCGAAGAGGCCCGCACCGATCGCCC
TTCCCAACAGTTGCGCAGCCTGAATGGCGAATGGCGCCTGATGCGGTATTTTCTCCTTACGCATCTGTGC
GGTATTTCACACCGCATATGGTGCACTCTCAGTACAATCTGCTCTGATGCCGCATAGTTAAGCCAGCCCC
GACACCCGCCAACACCCGCTGACGCGCCCTGACGGGCTTGTCTGCTCCCGGCATCCGCTTACAGACAAGC
TGTGACCGTCTCCGGGAGCTGCATGTGTCAGAGGTTTTCACCGTCATCACCGAAACGCGCGAGACGAAAG
GGCCTCGTGATACGCCTATTTTTATAGGTTAATGTCATGATAATAATGGTTTCTTAGACGTCAGGTGGCA
CTTTTCGGGGAAATGTGCGCGGAACCCCTATTTGTTTATTTTTCTAAATACATTCAAATATGTATCCGCT
CATGAGACAATAACCCTGATAAATGCTTCAATAATATTGAAAAAGGAAGAGTATGAGTATTCAACATTTC
CGTGTCGCCCTTATTCCCTTTTTTGCGGCATTTTGCCTTCCTGTTTTTGCTCACCCAGAAACGCTGGTGA
AAGTAAAAGATGCTGAAGATCAGTTGGGTGCACGAGTGGGTTACATCGAACTGGATCTCAACAGCGGTAA
GATCCTTGAGAGTTTTCGCCCCGAAGAACGTTTTCCAATGATGAGCACTTTTAAAGTTCTGCTATGTGGC
GCGGTATTATCCCGTATTGACGCCGGGCAAGAGCAACTCGGTCGCCGCATACACTATTCTCAGAATGACT
TGGTTGAGTACTCACCAGTCACAGAAAAGCATCTTACGGATGGCATGACAGTAAGAGAATTATGCAGTGC
TGCCATAACCATGAGTGATAACACTGCGGCCAACTTACTTCTGACAACGATCGGAGGACCGAAGGAGCTA
ACCGCTTTTTTGCACAACATGGGGGATCATGTAACTCGCCTTGATCGTTGGGAACCGGAGCTGAATGAAG
CCATACCAAACGACGAGCGTGACACCACGATGCCTGTAGCAATGGCAACAACGTTGCGCAAACTATTAAC
TGGCGAACTACTTACTCTAGCTTCCCGGCAACAATTAATAGACTGGATGGAGGCGGATAAAGTTGCAGGA
CCACTTCTGCGCTCGGCCCTTCCGGCTGGCTGGTTTATTGCTGATAAATCTGGAGCCGGTGAGCGTGGGT
CTCGCGGTATCATTGCAGCACTGGGGCCAGATGGTAAGCCCTCCCGTATCGTAGTTATCTACACGACGGG
GAGTCAGGCAACTATGGATGAACGAAATAGACAGATCGCTGAGATAGGTGCCTCACTGATTAAGCATTGG
TAACTGTCAGACCAAGTTTACTCATATATACTTTAGATTGATTTAAAACTTCATTTTTAATTTAAAAGGA
TCTAGGTGAAGATCCTTTTTGATAATCTCATGACCAAAATCCCTTAACGTGAGTTTTCGTTCCACTGAGC
GTCAGACCCCGTAGAAAAGATCAAAGGATCTTCTTGAGATCCTTTTTTTCTGCGCGTAATCTGCTGCTTG
CAAACAAAAAAACCACCGCTACCAGCGGTGGTTTGTTTGCCGGATCAAGAGCTACCAACTCTTTTTCCGA
AGGTAACTGGCTTCAGCAGAGCGCAGATACCAAATACTGTCCTTCTAGTGTAGCCGTAGTTAGGCCACCA
CTTCAAGAACTCTGTAGCACCGCCTACATACCTCGCTCTGCTAATCCTGTTACCAGTGGCTGCTGCCAGT
GGCGATAAGTCGTGTCTTACCGGGTTGGACTCAAGACGATAGTTACCGGATAAGGCGCAGCGGTCGGGCT
GAACGGGGGGTTCGTGCACACAGCCCAGCTTGGAGCGAACGACCTACACCGAACTGAGATACCTACAGCG
TGAGCTATGAGAAAGCGCCACGCTTCCCGAAGGGAGAAAGGCGGACAGGTATCCGGTAAGCGGCAGGGTC
GGAACAGGAGAGCGCACGAGGGAGCTTCCAGGGGGAAACGCCTGGTATCTTTATAGTCCTGTCGGGTTTC
GCCACCTCTGACTTGAGCGTCGATTTTTGTGATGCTCGTCAGGGGGGCGGAGCCTATGGAAAAACGCCAG
CAACGCGGCCTTTTTACGGTTCCTGGTCTTTTGCTGGCCTTTTGCTCACATGTTCTTTCCTGCGTTATCC
CCTGATTCTGTGGATAACCGTATTACCGCCTTTGAGTGAGCTGATACCAGCGGATAACAATTTCACA
