>Addgene plasmid #159817 | pCFJ895 - pEXP5605(cbr-unc-119)[Psmu-1 |smu-1 genomic | GFP-smu-1UTR] | addgene partial sequence | sequence record 317967 | Addgene Partial NGS Result
TTGTAGCCAGTCAACCACTTTCTAAAATATCAAATTTGAATTTTTCAAGCATTTTTACATTGAAAAATCT
AATTTTTCGAGTGAAACCACTTGAAAATCTGAAAATTGAATTAATTTCTGAACTTTAGAGATTTTTTGTC
AAAATTTTAGATAAAGGGATTTTTAAACAAAAAATTGATTTTTTAATCGAAAAATACTGGGATTTATGGG
TTTTTTAAAAGAAAAACGGGGGTTTGAATGAAAAATCGCCTGAAATCTTAGAAAATTAATTAAAAAACTA
TGATTTAATTCCAAAAATTACCGAAAATATCAAATTTTCCATTTTTAAACCCTAAATTCTTTCAGAAAGT
TATCCCGAATCGGCAGTTTTCTCACCGGACGCTAATTATCTTGTTTCTGGCTCAAAAGACGGATTTATCG
AAGTTTGGAATTATATGAATGGAAAATTGAGAAAGGATTTGAAATATCAGGTAGATTTTTTAGAATTTTT
GGGTTTTTGAAGTAGAAAATCATAAAAATCTAGGGTTTTTATGAATTGTTTTGAAGAAAAATTGCAAAAA
TTCCACAAAATGGAAGAAAAATAACTTTGGAAGCGCATTTTTCGCAAAAAAACCGAAATTTTTGCGTAAA
ATTTCAAAATTGCAATAAAAATTCCACAAACATCAAATTTCTTAAATTTTTTATAAAAAATTGGATGGAA
ACACTCTTGAATTTAGAAAAAAAATCAGTTTTTCTCATCTAAAACTTCAAAATTTCGGTGTAATCCCATT
AAAATTGCCACAAAATTCGGAAATTTCACCTGAAATAGAGTGAATAATTTAAAATGTTCAGAAATTCATA
TTTTGTCATTTTAAAAGCATTAAAACAAATCAAAAATCTATTTTTTTTGGTTGGAAAAGTTCAAAATTCT
GGAGAAATTACATTAAAATTTTCGTAAAATATGGTAAATAAACGAAAATGTTGAGAAATTAAAGAAAAGT
TACAATTTTTAGCTTAAAAATTCAACATTTTGAGGAAATGCCACCTAAAAAAGTGACTAATCGAAAATGT
TGAGAAATTAAAATTGCCACCATTTATTTATATAAACTACTCTAAAATTACAATTTTCATGTTAAAAATT
AATAAAAAATCTACTTTTTCCAAACTACAGTAACCTTACCGTATACCTACAGTACCTGAACATTGCCCCC
CACCAGCTCCCAACCCAATACCTCCTCAAAAACTTACACCTCAATTTTTCATAAACTACAGTAACCCTAC
CAAAAAAGCACAAAAAAAAATCTACATTCATTTTCCAACAATTTTCAATATTTTCAGGCCCAAGATAATC
TAATGATGATGGATGCAGCAGTGAGATGTATATCATTTAGTCGTGATTCTGAAATGCTCGCCACAGGCTC
AATTGACGGAAAAATTAAAGTTTGGAAAGTGGAAACTGGTGATTGTCTTCGAAGATTTGATAGAGCTCAC
ACGAAAGGAGTTTGTGCTGTTCGATTCTCAAAAGATAATTCACATATTTTGTCGGGTGGAAATGATCATG
TTGTGAGGTACGACTACCTGCCTGCCTACCGCCTAAATTTTTTGTGAAGTTTCTTCAAAAAATCCAGAAA
AAAAAACAATTTTCATACGATTTTTTCCCTTAAAATTGTGAATTTTCATGCTTTTTAGCCCCAAAAGTCA
TTATTTGAGAAAAAATTTCATACAAAAAAGTTTTGAGAAATACACAATTTTTTAAATGTAATTTTCAAAT
TTTCAATTTTCAACTAGAAAATTCACAAAACTTGTAAATTTTGGACCAAAACATTTATACAATTACTTTT
TTTGAATCTAATAACTACAATAACTACAAATTTTGTTCAGAGTTCATGGAATGAAGAGCGGAAAATGTTT
GAAGGAAATGCGTGGGCACTCGAGTTATATTACAGATGTCAGATATTCCGATGAGGGAAATCATATTGTG
AGTTTTTGAAAAGTGCAGTTTGTAGTCTAATTTTCATTTATTTTCTTTTTAAAAAACGCATCAATTTTTA
AATATTTTGGGACAAAATCCGAAAACTGTACTAATTTGTAGTTTGTAAAATTAAAAAAAAAACGCAAAAA
AATGTTTTCAAAAATGCTTAGAATAAAAATAAAATTTCTAAAAAATTGAACAAAATAAACATTTAAAAAT
TCAAAAAGTTTGAAAAAATGCAAAGTTTTTTAATGCAAAAAATATTTAATGTTTAAACAAATTTAAAAAA
TGTTGTAAGAATATGTTTAGAGACAGTTTTTAAATGTTAAATTGCAAAAAAAAAAAGCAAAAAAAAATTT
GAAAAATGTAACAGAAAATTTTAATTAAAAAAGTCGTGTTTTTTTCAAACCTGCAATTCTTTGTAATTTT
ATTTATAAAGAGAAACAAATCAAATTGTATATTACGAAAAACGATACTAAAATTCGAAAATTTGCGGTTT
TTTGCGTAAAAAATACGGTTCCTGAAAATGGGTGTGCACCTTTAAGGAGTACTGTAGTTCTAAACTTTCA
TTGCTGCAAAATTTATATCTATTTTTTGAAGTTTTACAATAAAAATAACAATTTTCATTAAATAACTACA
ATTAAACAGCTAAAAACATATAAGAAATCGCGAGAAAATCGGGAAAAAATTGTAGTTTGTAGTATGTTAG
CCGCAATCAAATGCATGTTATCTCTGTATTTCTTTTCTCACACAAATCCCACATATTTCTATGTTTACAC
ACGTCATTTTGTGCACTTTTTCTGACGTTTCCCCTCCATATTGATTTTGCTTTTTACTGTTTAGAAACGT
TGCAGAAATCCGGAAAAATTGATTTTTTTTCTATATATATATATTTTTTTCCAAGTTTCAAATTTAAATT
TCAGAAAAAAAATTTAGACTTAAAAAAATTAAAAATCCCAAATAATTTCCAGATCTCATGTTCAACAGAT
GGTTCAATTCGTGTTTGGCATGGAAAATCGGGTGAATGCCTTTCAACATTCCGTGTTGGAAGTGAAGATT
ATCCAATATTAAATGTGATTCCAATTCCGAAAAGTGATCCACCACAAATGATTGTATGCAATCGATCCAA
TACCCTCTACGTTGTTAATATTTCTGGACAGGTAACATGATTTTGAAAAAAAGTTTAAGAACTGAAAAAT
GGAATAAAAATATTTAAGAGCATTTTTAAATGTAAAATTAACAAAAAAAGCGCCTAAGAATGTTTCCAAA
ACAGTAAAAAAAAGGTTTAAAAAAATGCAAAAAAAAATTTAAGATGCTTTTAATTACACAAAAAATGAAA
GTAAAAAAAATTAAAATATTGAAAAATGTATATTTGTTTGAAAAGGTACATTTTTCAATGCAAAAAATGT
TTCTAAAAATTAAAAAAATATGTTTAAATTGTGTAAAGTGTAAATTAAAAAATAAAATTATGAAAAAGTA
TTGTTTCATACTTTTTCTAAATTTTGGTTGAAAAATTTAAAATTCCAGCTTTTTATTCACATTATGTGTT
CTAAAAATCTTTCCCCAATTTTCGGGACCGTTTTCCAGTATATTTCCATTTTTCAAAAAGATTTTTAACT
GAAATTCATGTTTTCAATGCTAAAAATCAATAAAAAAAATTTCAGGTGGTTCGTACGATGACGTCAGGAA
AGCGTGAGAAAGGAGACTTCATCAACTGCATTTTATCGCCGAAAGGTTAATTTTGACCCGAAAATTGAAA
AAAAAAACCGATTTCAAAATTCTAATTTTCCCATTTTTTTCTTTAAAATAATTTCTCCTCTGGAAAGGCT
CGTAGAGCAGAAAAAGAATTAAATTAGAAACGGATTTTTGTTCAAATTTCCCCCGTTTTCCCCTTCAAAA
CTTGCAATTCAGTTTCTTACAGGAGAATGGGCATACGCAATTGCAGAGGACGGTGTCATGTACTGTTTTA
TGGTATTATCGGGTACCCTGGAAACTACTCTTCCCGTAAGTTTAGCCTCTTTTTGAACTCAAATTTTAGT
TTAAAAAGCGAGAAAAAGTACAAGGAAAATGAGAAATCAAGTGCATGAATTGATAAGAATAGTATGGTGA
GGGTGTGGTTGATGACTAGAAAAAATCGTTTTTTTTTAATCATACACAGATTTTCTTAAAATAAAAACAT
CAAAAATGTGTCGGACTAATTTTGTAAAATAAAATTTAATCGAAAAATGAGGTAAAGTTGAATTTTTTGA
CTCCAAAAACCTCTATTTCTACGCTCAATTTTGTAAAAAAAAATTCAGGGTAATTTTTATTTCAATGTCT
ACAAATTTTGGGGGTATTGCTACTGAAAAAGTACCGAAAAATTATTTTTTTCGCAAAAAACCGTTATTTC
TGAAAAAATTCTGAAATTTATTCTTCAAAATGTTAAAAATACGCAGAATATTTCAGTACCAAAAAACTAA
AAAAAAAAACAAAATATCACAAAAAAACGAAATAAATCGAATTGCGAATTTCCCCAACTCTCGTTAGATT
CCCTATTTGAATTCCTTCCAAAATGAAAACTCCCCGTCCAATCAGCGTCTTCGAACACTCCGCCCACTCA
TTCTGATTGGTTCAATAATGGACGGCTATAGAAAATCTATAGAAAATCACTTGATTTATCTGAAACCAAC
ATTAATTTCAGCTGAAAAATTAGAGAAAGGGCTCAAAATTGGCCTGAAAGTTGCCAATTTTTATTAAAAA
AATTGGCAACTTTCAGGCAAATTTTTATATATTTTAAAATTCTAATTAGTCCTCATTTCGATATTCCACG
TTTCCGAATTTTGATATTTTTTTTTCAAAATATATATTCCTCATTAAAAATGTTCTAGTTTTTTTTACAA
CATCCCTCTTGCCTCCAAAATTTTTCGATTTTCTCCCATTCCTCCCTCACTCGGAAGAATGTTCTTCGAC
TGACGTAGTGGTAGTAGCAGCCCATAACACATACGTAGATTAATTTTATAGATAGTATAGGGTTTTCCTA
CACCGATATTCATTCCATTGTTCACTTTTCGAATTGTTTCATATTGCGATTTTAAAGGCGCATGGCTTGA
AAAGTATGAAGTTTAGAAATTTTACAGAAAAAACGAAAAAAAAATCCGAAAAAACCAGAATTTCCTATCT
CCTCCCTCACTAACCTCAATAAATTCCCAGTTTGAATTCCCTCCATATTGTGAACTGCAAAACCAATCAG
CGATTTGCTCTGCCCACTTTTCAACCAATCAGATAAAGTGGGCGGGGTTCGAAGTCTCTGGGGGCGTGTT
ACGGAGCTACCTATTTCATCATGCTCTTCCCAGACGTGGGCAACGGTTGCCATTCGGCAATTTTTTGGTC
GACAAGTTCGGCAAATCTGCAAATTGCCGGTTTGTCGATTTGCCGGAAACAGCCGCCCACCCCTGGTTCC
TCCAACATTTTTCATTAAAAATTTGTGTAAAACTTCAGAAAATCTCTCGACTTTCCTTTAAAAAGAAACA
CTAATTTCAGCTGAAACACTCGAAAATGGCCTAAAAGTTGGAAATTGCCGATTTTCAGACCATTTTTGAG
CATTTTCTCTAAGATTTTTGTAGTTTGTAGTCTTTCTGCCAATTTGTTTAATTCAGTCTTCCCCTCTCTC
CAATTAAACAATTCCCGTTCACATATTTTTTTCAATATGACCGCACTCGGTACACTTTTCTGTCTGCATC
TCTACTCTCTCTCTCTCTCTCTCACGGAAAATTCATTTTTTTTGTTGTTTTTCTCTTCCGTGGTCCGTCT
AGAAGATGCTAGGAATACTAAATATATATATTTCGTCAATTTTTTTTCCGCCCGCCCGTCTCTCGCCCAA
CGTGCTAGGCAACCGGCTTTTTTTTGTTGAAAATTTTGAAGATTTCGATGAAAAATGTAGATTTTTTTTC
GGGTTTCTGAGCTGAAAATCACTGATAAAGCTCACAACTTTATCAGAAAATGTTTGATTTTTTTTTCAAA
TTTTGGGTCCCGCCACGATCAACCTGATGACGGATACTGTAGTCTTGAAAATTAGGTTTTATTGAATTTT
TAGGAAAAGTTTAAATATTCAGCTGAAATTCGAAAATTGCAGTCTGAGCCACAATCAATTTTTTTTCAAA
AGCGCCCCATTCTTGGATCTTGCAACGAAGATTTTTTAGGTTACTGTAGAAACAAAAAATTGTAGGTTGT
AGTCATGAATATTTTTCGACTTTTTCAAAATAAATAAGTTCAAATAAAATGGAAATTCAGCGAAAAAAAA
GTAAATTTTTATGAGAAAAATGAAGAAAATTTAAAAAAAAACAAAAAAATTTTTTCGCTATAAAAAAAAT
TAGAAACGAATATTTTCAAGAAAATTCAATAATTTTGATTGAAAATTGGAGAAAAAAGTTCCAGTTTTTT
GCTATTTTTCTTATTTTTTATTGAAAAAAAAATTTAAAAATCGATAATTTTCCAGGTGACAGAACGTCTT
CCAATTGGTTTGGCTCATCATCCACATCAGAATCTCATCGCTTCATATGCAGAAGATGGACTTTTAAAAT
TATGGACCGATAACCCAGCTTTCTTGTACAAAGTGGCGAGCAAAGGAGAAGAACTTTTCACTGGAGTTGT
CCCAATTCTTGTTGAATTAGATGGTGATGTTAATGGGCACAAATTTTCTGTCAGTGGAGAGGGTGAAGGT
GATGCAACATACGGAAAACTTACCCTTAAATTTATTTGCACTACTGGAAAACTACCTGTTCCATGGGTAA
GTTTAAACATATATATACTAACTAACCCTGATTATTTAAATTTTCAGCCAACACTTGTCACTACTTTCTG
TTATGGTGTTCAATGCTTCTCGAGATACCCAGATCATATGAAACGGCATGACTTTTTCAAGAGTGCCATG
CCCGAAGGTTATGTACAGGAAAGAACTATATTTTTCAAAGATGACGGGAACTACAAGACACGTAAGTTTA
AACAGTTCGGTACTAACTAACCATACATATTTAAATTTTCAGGTGCTGAAGTCAAGTTTGAAGGTGATAC
CCTTGTTAATAGAATCGAGTTAAAAGGTATTGATTTTAAAGAAGATGGAAACATTCTTGGACACAAATTG
GAATACAACTATAACTCACACAATGTATACATCATGGCAGACAAACAAAAGAATGGAATCAAAGTTGTAA
GTTTAAACATGATTTTACTAACTAACTAATCTGATTTAAATTTTCAGAACTTCAAAATTAGACACAACAT
TGAAGATGGAAGCGTTCAACTAGCAGACCATTATCAACAAAATACTCCAATTGGCGATGGCCCTGTCCTT
TTACCAGACAACCATTACCTGTCCACACAATCTGCCCTTTCGAAAGATCCCAACGAAAAGAGAGACCACA
TGGTCCTTCTTGAGTTTGTAACAGCTGCTGGGATTACACATGGCATGGATGAACTATACAAATAATTTTC
CCCAGATTTCCCCACGATTTTTTTTGACATTTTTATGAAAATTTTCTCTAAAAGTTACCCCTATTTTGTT
TAGACTGATCTCTTATTTTATCCAATGTTTCAAATTTTTGAAATTGCTCGAAAATTCCAATTTTCACATA
TTTTTGTTGATTTTTTCGCCATTTTCCCCTGATAAATTAACTTATTTTTGCAATTTTTTCTTTCGAAAAA
ATATTGGTTTCTCATCACCATTTATCCTTTTTTTTATGGAGTTAAAAATTGTTAAAAAAATTTAATTTTT
TTTCTAATTTTAGAGTCAAAACGGGTTCGAATCTAGAGCGTAGCTGTACGATTTTTTGGCGATTTTTGCG
GTTTTCTGGTGAGTTTTTTTAAAGTTATTTTTTTGAAAAAAATTCTTGAAAATAAAAGGAAATTGTTTTA
AAAAAAAATTTCAAAGAAAAAATTTTGAAAAAATTGAAACATTTTTTTTATTTTGACCAAAAATATTGAA
AATTAATTAACATTTTTTTTTGGAAAGTTAATTTTTAATACAAATTTTTTAAATTTATTTTACAAAAAAA
ATTGAATTTCTGTGAAAAATCAGTTTTCCAGTACATAATGATTTGACCAAAAAAAATTGAAAAAAATGAT
TTTTTAAAATTAAAAATACCATAAAATGCTGAAAATTCAGAAAAATAAGTAAATTTTAAAAAATTCTGGA
AAAACATCTAAAAACCCCCCAAATATAATATTTTGGACCCTTTTATTTTCTGCTCGACATCTCAAATATC
CTCCAATTTTTCGCTTTTTTGATTAATTGAAAGCATAGTGGGGGCAGGTGTTATAGGACACCCTTCCCTC
CACTTTTTTGGAGCATTTTTCAAAGCTCTTCCGAGAGCAGAAGCTTCTCAATTTTTCCACCCCAAAAGTT
TGAAATTCTGCCAAAAAATCTCGCATTTTAACAATTTTTCGAGATGTTTCACGTCCTTTTCATTGCGATT
TCCCAACTTTATTATACATAGTTGATAATTCACTGGCCGTCGTTTTACACTCGAGACGTACGGTGCGCGC
GATGCATTCGAAGATCTGCCCACTAGTGAGTCGTATTATAAGTGCAAGTAAGATCAGTGTTTGTTTCGAT
ATCAGTCTGTTTCGTAACGGTCTTCTGTATAACTACAAAAAAGAATAAAAAACCGTATCACAACTGAGAA
AAAAGACAAAACTTATTGAACAGTGTTCCTTTCAAAAAATTATTTTGTAAAAAATCGAGTTTTTCTCCAA
AATAACGCACGCAATCAAAAACAAGAAAACTAACGTGTTCTCCTGGGCGTGGAACTCCTTATCAAGATTA
CCATTATTGTCTGTCAGAATTGATATTTCAATTATTTCATATCTAGACAAACCCGGGTGTCTTGCATTTA
TTAGTACTGTGAGTTTACATACAAACGAGGCTTACTCAGATAACATAGAGTCACCTCTAATTAGCAAAAA
CCCATTTCTAATTAGCTATTTCGACCAGTTCTAAAGTCACCGTAATTAGAAATGGTTTTTGTAGCTTTTC
TAATTAGAAATGACCCCGAGATAAGTGAAATATGGCATTTTCTGGGTTTTCTAGTAAGAAATGATCCCGC
ACGTAGTGATTCCGCGTTACAAGCCAAATTCAAATTAAAAAAGTATATTACACAATTCAAGTTACATTAT
TTTCAGGAAACAATGGCGAAGAGCAAAGCAGAGATTCAAAAGGAGGAAAGAGACAACAGATATGAACGAA
GACTTCTTGAAAAGAGAAAGAGACATGAGGTGAGTAACCATGATAATAAATAATCAAGTAAGGGCTATAG
ATTTATAAATTCTGGAGTTAACAGTTTCGAAAAAAAGTAGTTTTCATATGTGCGAAGGAATATCAAAAAT
AGGGGAATAGCCTAAACGAGTGAGAAAATTAAATGTTTGTTATTTTTTCAAAAATGTCTGCAGGGCCGTT
ATCCTTTCAAATGCACTCTATCAAACATAGATCATATCCATCATATCTTATCCAGAATTTATATCATATC
CAAGATTGAGAGCGTTTCAAGGAAAATCTCAAACAACCATACAATTTTGTAGATCGACAACAAGGCCTCC
ACTTCTTCATCGATGGCCTCTGCAGCACCTGCACCACCAAGTTTGTATTTTTCATATTAATATAAAGTGA
GCCACGCATAGTCGTTTTTAGGATTTTTGCCAGATCGATGTCGCGCAAACAGACTGTTTTTTTTTCTTTG
AAAGCCGTGCGTGACATGGGCCACGGATTGTAACGCCGCGCTGGATGGATAAAAATTTATTCAGTTTTTT
AGCCTTTACAAAATATGGTTCGACTACTTTCTTTATTTTTACATTTTTATAGGTGCTCATTGAGCTGAGA
TATTTTGGGTATAATCGGAAAATCGCTGATTTTGGTCATTTTTCTGCACTAAAGATTACACAAAAAGTTC
AGTATTTAGATTCATTGTTGAAAATTGGGGATGATCTACAGATACATATCGCCGTGTTCAAAAACACACG
TGCTGTGACGTCGTGACTGGGGAAAACCCTGGCGTTACCCAACTTAATCGCCTTGCAGCACATCCCCCTT
TCGCCAGCTGGCGTAATAGCGAAGAGGCCCGCACCGATCGCCCTTCCCAACAGTTGCGCAGCCTGAATGG
CGAATGGCGCCTGATGCGGTATTTTCTCCTTACGCATCTGTGCGGTATTTCACACCGCATATGGTGCACT
CTCAGTGCAATCTGCTCTGATGCCGCATAGTTAAGCCAGCCCCGACACCCGCCAACACCCGCTGACGCGC
CCTGACGGGCTTGTCTGCTCCCGGCATCCGCTTACAGACAAGCTGTGACCGTCTCCGGGAGCTGCATGTG
TCAGAGGTTTTCACCGTCATCACCGAAACGCGCGAGACGAAAGGGCCTCGTGATACGCCTATTTTTATAG
GTTAATGTCATGATAATAATGGTTTCTTAGACGTCAGGTGGCACTTTTCGGGGAAATGTGCGCGGAACCC
CTATTTGTTTATTTTTCTAAATACATTCAAATATGTATCCGCTCATGAGACAATAACCCTGATAAATGCT
TCAATAATATTGAAAAAGGAAGAGTATGAGTATTCAACATTTCCGTGTCGCCCTTATTCCCTTTTTTGCG
GCATTTTGCCTTCCTGTTTTTGCTCACCCAGAAACGCTGGTGAAAGTAAAAGATGCTGAAGATCAGTTGG
GTGCACGAGTGGGTTACATCGAACTGGATCTCAACAGCGGTAAGATCCTTGAGAGTTTTCGCCCCGAAGA
ACGTTTTCCAATGATGAGCACTTTTAAAGTTCTGCTATGTGGCGCGGTATTATCCCGTATTGACGCCGGG
CAAGAGCAACTCGGTCGCCGCATACACTATTCTCAGAATGACTTGGTTGAGTACTCACCAGTCACAGAAA
AGCATCTTACGGATGGCATGACAGTAAGAGAATTATGCAGTGCTGCCATAACCATGAGTGATAACACTGC
GGCCAACTTACTTCTGACAACGATCGGAGGACCGAAGGAGCTAACCGCTTTTTTGCACAACATGGGGGAT
CATGTAACTCGCCTTGATCGTTGGGAACCGGAGCTGAATGAAGCCATACCAAACGACGAGCGTGACACCA
CGATGCCTGTAGCAATGGCAACAACGTTGCGCAAACTATTAACTGGCGAACTACTTACTCTAGCTTCCCG
GCAACAATTAATAGACTGGATGGAGGCGGATAAAGTTGCAGGACCACTTCTGCGCTCGGCCCTTCCGGCT
GGCTGGTTTATTGCTGATAAATCTGGAGCCGGTGAGCGTGGGTCTCGCGGTATCATTGCAGCACTGGGGT
CAGATGGTAAGCCCTCCCGTATCGTAGTTATCTACACGACGGGGAGTCAGGCAACTATGGATGAACGAAA
TAGACAGATCGCTGAGATAGGTGCCTCACTGATTAAGCATTGGTAACTGTCAGACCAAGTTTACTCATAT
ATACTTTAGATTGATTTAAAACTTCATTTTTAATTTAAAAGGATCTAGGTGAAGATCCTTTTTGATAATC
TCATGACCAAAATCCCTTAACGTGAGTTTTCGTTCCACTGAGCGTCAGACCCCGTAGAAAAGATCAAAGG
ATCTTCTTGAGATCCTTTTTTTCTGCGCGTAATCTGCTGCTTGCAAACAAAAAAACCACCGCTACCAGCG
GTGGTTTGTTTGCCGGATCAAGAGCTACCAACTCTTTTTCCGAAGGTAACTGGCTTCAGCAGAGCGCAGA
TACCAAATACTGTTCTTCTAGTGTAGCCGTAGTTAGGCCACCACTTCAAGAACTCTGTAGCACCGCCTAC
ATACCTCGCTCTGCTAATCCTGTTACCAGTGGCTGCTGCCAGTGGCGATAAGTCGTGTCTTACCGGGTTG
GACTCAAGACGATAGTTACCGGATAAGGCGCAGCGGTCGGGCTGAACGGGGGGTTCGTGCACACAGCCCA
GCTTGGAGCGAACGACCTACACCGAACTGAGATACCTACAGCGTGAGCTATGAGAAAGCGCCACGCTTCC
CGAAGGGAGAAAGGCGGACAGGTATCCGGTAAGCGGCAGGGTCGGAACAGGAGAGCGCACGAGGGAGCTT
CCAGGGGGAAACGCCTGGTATCTTTATAGTCCTGTCGGGTTTCGCCACCTCTGACTTGAGCGTCGATTTT
TGTGATGCTCGTCAGGGGGGCGGAGCCTATGGAAAAACGCCAGCAACGCGGCCTTTTTACGGTTCCTGGT
CTTTTGCTGGCCTTTTGCTCACATGTTCTTTCCTGCGTTATCCCCTGATTCTGTGGATAACCGTATTACC
GCCTTTGAGTGAGCTGATACCAGCGGATAACAATTTCACAGGGCCCTGTCGGATTATGGGCTCTTCTTTT
ATCCTCTACTTTCTTTCTAGAAAATGCAAATGTTGAGTCAGAAATTGCTGAATGGAGTACAACTGCAATG
GGTTTAGCTTATGTTTCTGGAACAATTACTGGTGGAATTGTGATTGAAAAGTAAGGTTATATTTCATTTC
AATAAATGTTACCACAGTATAACAAAAACAAGTTACATTGTTCAGAGTATGTCTGAATGTATTATTATTA
TTGTATTTGTGCATCAGTACTGTAGTTGTACTGAAGAAGGGTTTAAAATAATCTCAACGTTTTTAAGACG
AGTTAGTGAGAATACGGTCGCAGTTAGGATGTTTGGACATAGTTTTATTAGATAATCGTGAACTAACTCA
CTATAAAAACCCGCTAACTCATTGAATAAGATAGTTTTAAACGTTCAAAATTTGAAGACAAAATTGTATG
AATAAGTTTACAGAGTTGGTCGACGCAAGCTTCTCCTTCTCTTCACATTTCTCAATAATTTAGCTCTAAT
TGCATTCGTATTCTTCGCAAAAATACGTATTCTGATTGACCCGATGAAATACGGATGCCTAGTTGCATTG
ATCATCTACGGTTATACTTATGGGTGAGGTTTTTCAAATATATTTTGATTTAATCGAATAATGAAATTTC
AGAACTGGAGTTGGTCCAATTTCGTGGTTTATATCCTCTGAACTGGTACCTCAAAAACATCGTAGTATTG
CTCAATCTGTGGCATATTCAATGAATACTGTAATGGTGGTTATCAGTACATTTACAGTATTACCTCTATA
TTCCGTTATTGGTAGTTATGCTTTCCTTATTCTATATTCAATTCCTTCATTTATAAGTATGCTTATATTA
TTTCGCTACTTACCGGAAACCAAAGGACGAGAGATTCATGATATTGTGAATGAACTTAAAAAAAAATGAA
AACCTTTGAAAACGTTCATACGGCCGAAATTTTACTTGATCGAGCCAATTGAACTTTTGTTAAGACTTAC
AGAAAAGTGAGAGATTTTGTTACAAAAAAGTGAGAAAAAAGCGAAAATGAACAGGAAAAAGAAGAAAAAT
ACACCCGAAGTATCATATAAAAATTAAAAAGATTGTTTGACCTGGCGGAACTTTTTTGCAAAAACTCTGA
ATATCCATGGCACATGCTTCGTGCAAAACAGGATCCAAATGAATATCAACAAGAGATTCTTGAAGACGAC
GAGCCACTTGCTCAGAGCATTGCTTATCTCGAATGAGACCCTTGTTAAAATCATTTTTCAAACATTATAT
GACATTGTCGAAATGTCCTCCTGATTCCATGATGGTAGCAAACTCACTTCGTCTTTGAGCCAATTTATCC
AAGTCCTTGTAAAAAGTATTCGAAAATTGTTAACGGATAAAATGTTTATTATAATATCAAAAACAATTTG
TCAGTTGACCACTTTTTGATATATTTGACAGAAACCGGGATGAATTGGCTCAAAGTTAGGGCGCCCTTCT
ATTACAGGGTTTCTGATAACAAACCGGTTATTAACTCCCAACAAGGGATGATTTCAATTCATCATGCTCA
AATTGACCCAAATTAAGTTACATGACAAATTCATCGCCCTTTTCAACTCTTCTTGGCTCATCATCTGTTA
TTCTGTTCCTATTCTGTCTGCACCCTATACCCCTTTGCATACTCTCTCGTCATTCCTTTCTTGGATAGTG
TCTTCTTCTCCCCAGCTCTGCTACTTCTATGACTTGCGCCCGCTGCTTTTCCGCTCGTTCCTCTCCTCTC
TGACGTCTTCTTCTGCTTCTTTTCTCCTTCCTTTTTCCCTTCTCAATCTTCCTCTTTTTCCCATTTCTGT
CAATCATTCGAAGAAGAAGAAGAAGAAGACCCTCATTCATTTCATTTTTTTTTCTGTCGGTGTGTGCTGC
TCGGTTAAGAGTGAGCTCTCTATTCCACGTCTTCTTCTTTTTCTTCTTCGATTCGAATCAATCACTCCAC
CAAAACGCATTCGTTTTTGGGATTCACCCCGCGGTTCGCAATAGGTTTCTTTTTCAAATTATTAGCGTTA
TAAATAGAAAAATGGTGGAGTTTCAATAAAAATGATAATTTACAAAGTGTATTTTGATTACATGTACTCA
AAAAGGTTGAAATTTTTCATACCAGTTTTCCGGAAATCCATCTGATATCATTATCGTATTTTTCTTTTTA
AAAATGTTTTCAAAAAAAAACAAAATATAGCTGGTTATTTGGCACCCTCTAATTACCATTTTCCTGTCAC
ACCACACTCTTTTCCTTCTTCCACTTCTTTCCGTTTTCAGCCGCTTCCAACCAAACCGATATGAAAGCCG
AGCAACAACGATCGATTCCACCCGGCTCGGCGACCTTCCCGTCGCAGGTGAGACTCAGAAAACTAGAGAA
ACCGCTCAACTAACTCTTGATATCCGATTTCATTCTTTTCTCTTTTCTTTTTGTTGAACTTTTCCATATT
TCCAGATGCCACGGCCACCACCAAGCACCGAACAAGGAATCACAACGGAATCGGAGCTTGCGAAGAAAGC
TCAAATCACTCCGAACGACGTTTTAGCACTTCCGGGAATCACTCAAGGTATCTTGCTCCCTTTGGATTTC
AGTTTAAAACATAAATTTAGGATTCTTATGCTCCCCATCTGCGAACATCTATAACATCGAGTTCACCAAG
TTCCAAATCCGTGATCTGGACACTGAGCAAGTGCTTTTCGAGATCGCCAAACCGGAGAACGATCAGGAGA
ATGATGAGTCGCCACAGGAGTCGGCAAGATACGTGCGTTATAGATTTGCTCCAAACTTTTTGAAACTCAA
AACGGTCGGAGCAACTGTGGAATTCAAAGTAGGAGACATCCCAATCCATCATTTCCGAATGATCGAACGT
CACTTCTTCAAAGATCGCCTTCTGAAGTGTTTTGACTTTGAATTCGGATTCTGTATTCCGAATTCACGAA
ACAACTGTGAACATATCTATGAGTTCCCTCAACTCTCTCAACAACTCAGTGAGTCATTATTCTAAAAAGT
ACAATTCAAAAGACTAATCTCTTTTTCAGTGGACGACATGATCAACAATCCAAACGAGACTCGTTCTGAC
AGCTTCTATTTCGTCGATAACAAACTCGTCATGCACAACAAAGCCGACTACTCATATGATGCATAAATAT
TTAATACAAAAATGTTCTGGATAATTATTCTGTCGAATAGAAAAAAAACTCCAAATGTGATTAAATTCCA
ATAATTCCTGTCTAGTTTGTTCCTTCCCCTTCCCCTTCTCATGTTCAATGCATTCCTAAGCTTTTCAGTT
CCCCCCTTGTTTCTATATTTTTTCGCTGTCCTGTCACACTCGCTAAAAACACTAATCACACGGAAATCTG
TTTTCAATAAAAACTCCAACTTTAACTCATTTTCAATTTCAACTGAAAGATTTTTTCATTAGAGAATGTC
TAGAACTAGGCCCGGGCTACGTAATACGACTCACTTAAGGCCTTGACTAGAGGGTACCAGAGCTCACCTA
GGCAGGAACAGCTATGACCATGATTACGCCAAGCTATCAACTTTGTATAGAAAAGTTGAAATTTTTCAGG
CGGGAAGTGGCTTCGGTGCGTTCAACAAACGCGCTTTTGACTCGCTAGCCGGATCCGGCTTCAGCGGTTT
TGACAAAAGAGCTTTCGATTCACTGGCTGGACAAGGTTTTACTGGATTTGAGAAACGCGCCTTTGATACA
GTGGTACGGTTTTCGGTGGAAATTCCAGTTTTTCGAATTTTCAATAATTTTCAGAGCACGTCAGGCTTTG
ACGATTTCAAATTGTGAAGAGCTCACTGATATTTAAAATTTGGTTCAATTCAAGCACATATTTTTGAGGT
AAGCAACTGATTTTAATGTTGTTAATCAAATGAAAAGTGAAATTTTTGGAATAATTTTTTTTTGTTTTCA
GGTAGCTCCAACGAACGACACACACAAGCCCAGTCCCCCAGTATTCCTGACGACAGCCCCTGCTCACACA
CTTTTTATTATAATTCCTTTTTTTTCAAACTTTTTTTTCAAATTTTATACTTTAATCTCAAAAAACCTAT
TCATACGAACACAAGTACCGGTGTGCGTGTGTGAGAATAAGAATTTATTTTAAAAAAATAAAGAATGTCG
TCCTGTTTTTTCATATTTATTGAAGAAAATGGAGCTGGAAAAAAATCAATTGTAAAAAACAGAAAAACGT
GCTGATAAAATGCATTGTACGCAAACTGTGGATTTTGAGAACTAACGTAGTCAAGCAAAAATCTCTGGAA
TTTTATCGATTTTTAACGGATAAACTGTTGTTTTTTGTAACTGTGCATGAAAAAAAATCTCAGGCAAAAA
TATTTTCTGAAAAAAAAAGAGTTTAAACACAAATGCAAGTCCACAAAAAACTCCAATTTGAAATTCGCTC
CAAAAACGCAAAACACGCCAAGCGCTCGTGCTGGCGCATTTGCCGATCGCTTCCAAAAAGGCTGGCGCAC
TTCTCGTGTCCGAGGATATTCGAATTTTACACGTCATTTTCAGCCGTTTTTCACCGAATTTTCGCTGAAA
ATGACAAGTTTGTACAAAAAAGCAGGCTCGTCATCGATTGAGATCGAATCTTCAGAGTAAGTTTATCTAA
AAAGTTTTTCATTCAAAATGTGTAAAAATTCATTTAAAATAACCCAAAAATCATTAATCCTCGATATTTT
CAGTGTAATCCGTCTCATCGAACAATTCCTCAAAGAATCGAATTTGCACCGAACTCTGGCGATTTTGCAG
GTATTTTCCTGCATTTTTCAACTGGGAAAATGAAAGAAAATCGATAATTTCAGGAAGAAACCAACGTTTC
GCTCAATACAGTCGACTCAATTGATGGATTTTGTAATGAAATTACGTCTGGAAATTGGGATAACGTGTTG
AAAACCGTTCAATCGTTGAAATTACCCGCCAAGAAACTTATCGATCTGTATGAACATGTAAGATATGGGA
AAGAAGGAAAAAACCGAGATTTTACTTGAAAAATTGAATTTTTCGCGGGATTTTCACCAAAAATTGTTGA
ATATTCATTATTTCACGCTGTAAAACAAAAAAAAAAAAAATCAAAAACTACGTTGAAATCGCGTTTTTAA
GCGAATTTTCTTCAGAATTGCCAGATTTTAACCCCAAATTTTGCAGTTTTTAAATAAAATTTCACCTTTT
CGGCTCAAATTGTAGATTTTCCTGAAAATTTAGTACAAAAAACAATTTCCTCGTAAATTTTTCAAATTTT
CAGGTAATAATCGAGCTTGTGGAGCTCCGTGAGCTGGCGACCGCCCGTCTCGTCGCCCGTCAGACTGATC
CAATGATTTTGCTAAAACAAATTGATCCGGATCGATTCGCCCGCCTGGAATCTCTTATCAACCGCCCGTA
TTTCGATGGACAAGAGGTTTATGGAGATGTTAGTAAAGAGAAACGACGCTCCGTAATTGCACAAACTCTT
TCATCAGAAGTTCATGTAGTTGCTCCGTCAAGACTTTTGAGTTTACTTGGACAATCACTTAAATGGCAAC
TTCATCAAGGACTTCTTCCACCTGGAACTGCAATTGATTTATTTAGAGGAAAAGCTGCACAGAAAGAGCA
AATTGAAGAAAGATATCCGACTATGATGGCTAGAAGCATTAAATTCTCAACGAGTACGGATTGAAATTGC
TTTAAAATTTGAAAAATTGATTAAAAAGTGCATTTTTTAAGCTTTGACCGACTTAAAATTAGATTTCTGA
GCCTATTTTCTGAGAATTGGAATTTTTTTCATTGTGAAAGTTCAAAGAATAGCGTGAATGATTAGAAAAT
ATTGTAAAATTTCAATTTTTTCCTATAAAAAAGGATTTTTTTAGGAATCAAAAATTGCAAAATGATGCCC
TAAAATTCGAAAATAAATATAAAAATTGGCGGTTTCTCAAAAATCTAGAATTCCGACCTTAATTATTAAT
TTTTTTACAATATTTTTTTTTGAAAAAAATCCAGAAAATTTGAATTTCGTAGTTTGT
